Addgene plasmid #16487: pSAR-MT-APC
Depositing lab: Bert Vogelstein. Publication: Apoptosis and APC in colorectal tumorigenesis. Morin PJ, Vogelstein B, Kinzler KW. Proc Natl Acad Sci U S A. 1996 Jul 23. 93(15):7950-4. 10.1073/pnas.93.15.7950 PubMed 8755583.
Backbone
  Vector backbone: pSAR-MT
  Vector type: Mammalian Expression
Growth in bacteria
  Bacterial resistance: Ampicillin, 100 μg/mL
  Growth temperature: 37°C
  Growth strain: DH5alpha
  Copy number: High Copy
Gene/Insert
  Gene/Insert name: APC
  Species: H. sapiens (human)
  Entrez Gene: APC (a.k.a. BTPS2, DESMD, DP2, DP2.5, DP3, GS, PPP1R46)
  Cloning method: Restriction Enzyme; 5′ cloning site BamHI (not destroyed); 3′ cloning site BamHI (not destroyed)
  Sequencing primers: 5′ na
Terms and licenses: Academic/Nonprofit Terms; Industry Terms: Not Available to Industry
How to cite: pSAR-MT-APC was a gift from Bert Vogelstein (Addgene plasmid # 16487 ; http://n2t.net/addgene:16487 ; RRID:Addgene_16487)
