[The description below was written by a language model from this plasmid's Addgene catalogue record.]
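Description:
pSAR-MT-APC is a mammalian expression plasmid carrying the human APC (adenomatous polyposis coli) gene in the pSAR-MT backbone. It is propagated in E. coli as a high-copy plasmid under ampicillin selection. The record gives no feature table, so the origin of replication, any mammalian selection marker, polyadenylation signal and other backbone elements are not documented here.

The APC insert was placed into the vector by restriction cloning at a BamHI site, with BamHI retained at both the 5′ and 3′ junctions. The insert can therefore be released as a BamHI fragment, but its orientation is not fixed by the cloning strategy itself. The record does not state the promoter. The "MT" in the backbone name suggests a metallothionein-type, metal-inducible promoter, and "SAR" may refer to scaffold attachment region sequences, but these are inferences from the name and not recorded facts. The entry also does not state the insert size, whether the full-length coding sequence is present, or whether there are any mutations, epitope tags or reporters.

APC is a tumour suppressor that is commonly inactivated in colorectal cancer and is best known as a negative regulator of beta-catenin in Wnt signalling. The associated publication concerns apoptosis and APC in colorectal tumorigenesis, which fits use of this construct to restore APC expression in mammalian cells, such as colorectal cancer lines, and examine the effects on cell growth and survival.
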