>Addgene plasmid #16487 | pSAR-MT-APC | addgene partial sequence | sequence record 23221 | Bglob-intron-F 5'-ctggtcatcatcctgccttt-3'
CTTNANGATATCACTGTTTTGAGATGAGGATAAAATACTCTGAGTCCAAACCGGGCCCCTCTGCTAACCA
TGTTCATGCCTTCTTCTCTTTCCTACAGCTCCTGGGCAACGTGCTGGTTGTTGTGCTGTCTCATCATTTT
GGCAAAGAATTCCTCGACGGATCCGATCGAATTCCCGGAAATGGGGTCCAAGGGTAGCCAAGGATGGCTG
CAGCTTCATATGATCAGTTGTTAAAGCAAGTTGAGGCACTGAAGATGGAGAACTCAAATCTTCGACAAGA
GCTAGAAGATAATTCCAATCATCTTACAAAACTGGAAACTGAGGCATCTAATATGAAGGAAGTACTTAAA
CAACTACAAGGAAGTATTGAAGATGAAGCTATGGCTTCTTCTGGACAGATTGATTTATTAGAGCGTCTTA
AAGAGCTTAACTTAGATAGCAGTAATTTCCCTGGAGTAAAACTGCGGTCAAAAATGTCCCTCCGTTCTTA
TGGAAGCCGGGAAGGATCTGTATCAAGCCGTTCTGGAGAGTGCAGTCCTGTTCCTATGGGTTCATTTCCA
AGAAGAGGGTTTGTTNCTGGATTCAGAGAAAGTACTGGATATTTAGAAGAACTTGAGAAAGAGAGGTCAT
TGCTCTCNTGNTGATCTTGACAAACCCAGAAAAAGGAAAANAGACTGGTATTACGCTCAACTTCAGAATC
TCACTAAAAGAATAGATAGTCTTCCTTTTAACTGAACATTTTTCCTTACAAACAGATATGACCAGAAGNC
ANTGGAATATGAANCNAGNCAAANCGAANTTGCGATGGAAGANCAACT
